Addgene plasmid #168789: pAAV-CAG-eLACCO1.1
Purpose: Fluorescent sensor for extracellular lactate
Depositing lab: Marie-Eve Paquet. Depositing organization: Centre de Recherche CERVO. Publication: A genetically encoded fluorescent biosensor for extracellular L-lactate. Nasu Y, Murphy-Royal C, Wen Y, Haidey JN, Molina RS, Aggarwal A, Zhang S, Kamijo Y, Paquet ME, Podgorski K, Drobizhev M, Bains JS, Lemieux MJ, Gordon GR, Campbell RE. Nat Commun. 2021 Dec 6;12(1):7058. doi: 10.1038/s41467-021-27332-2. PubMed 34873165.
Backbone
  Vector backbone: pAAV
  Vector type: Mammalian Expression, AAV
Growth in bacteria
  Bacterial resistance: Ampicillin, 100 μg/mL
  Growth temperature: 30°C
  Growth strain: NEB Stable
  Copy number: High Copy
Gene/Insert
  Gene/Insert name: eLACCO1.1
  Insert size (bp): 1821
  Promoter: CAG
  Tag / fusion protein: GPI (C terminal on insert); ER export (N terminal on insert)
  Cloning method: Restriction Enzyme; 5′ cloning site ECORV (not destroyed); 3′ cloning site BamH1 (not destroyed)
  Sequencing primers: 5′ CAG; 3′ WPRE
Resource information
  A portion of this plasmid was derived from a plasmid made by: Robert Campbell
Terms and licenses: Academic/Nonprofit Terms; Industry Terms: Not Available to Industry
Depositor comments: Please visit https://www.biorxiv.org/content/10.1101/2021.03.05.434048v1 for bioRxiv preprint.
How to cite: pAAV-CAG-eLACCO1.1 was a gift from Marie-Eve Paquet (Addgene plasmid # 168789 ; http://n2t.net/addgene:168789 ; RRID:Addgene_168789)
