[The description below was written by a language model from this plasmid's Addgene catalogue record and pLannotate feature annotations shown in this document.]
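Description:
pAAV-CAG-eLACCO1.1 is an adeno-associated virus transfer plasmid for mammalian expression of eLACCO1.1, a genetically encoded green fluorescent biosensor for extracellular L-lactate. The backbone is a 6.5 kb pAAV vector maintained in E. coli through a high-copy ColE1/pUC-type origin and selected with ampicillin via the β-lactamase gene and its native promoter. An f1 phage origin and small lacZα and lacI remnants are also present as backbone carry-overs. The expression cassette is bracketed by AAV2 inverted terminal repeats, which the annotation detects only as fragments. These repeats are the cis elements needed for replication and packaging of the cassette into recombinant AAV particles, and their tendency to recombine fits with the record's use of a recombination-deficient bacterial strain.

Transcription is driven by the CAG promoter, annotated here as a partial CMV enhancer, the chicken β-actin promoter and a hybrid intron, giving strong, broadly active expression. The 1.8 kb insert sits between EcoRV and BamHI sites and contains a GFP-derived fluorescent domain flanked by unannotated sequence that presumably makes up the lactate-sensing portion, although the feature table does not identify it. Human CD59-derived segments lie at both ends. The N-terminal fragment corresponds to the leader listed in the catalogue as an ER export tag, and the C-terminal fragment corresponds to the GPI anchor signal. Together they would route the sensor through the secretory pathway and tether it to the outer face of the plasma membrane, where it can report lactate outside the cell. A WPRE downstream of the coding sequence enhances transcript stability and expression, and an SV40 polyadenylation signal terminates the message. The construct is suited to transfection or AAV-mediated delivery for imaging extracellular lactate dynamics in cells and tissue.
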