Features (pLannotate 1.2.2; 20 found; start..end, strand, type, name):
     28..456     -  rep_origin     f1 ori (sequence partly withheld): f1 bacteriophage origin of replication; arrow indicates direction of (+) strand synthesis
    461..530     -  CDS            lacZα (fragment): LacZα fragment of β-galactosidase; lacZ fragment
    525..657     -  repeat_region  AAV2 ITR (fragment): inverted terminal repeat of adeno-associated virus serotype 2 inverted
    718..966     +  enhancer       CMV enhancer (fragment): human cytomegalovirus immediate early enhancer
    968..1245    +  promoter       chicken β-actin promoter: No description available
   1246..1381    +  intron         hybrid intron (fragment): hybrid between chicken β-actin (CBA) and minute virus of mice (MMV) introns (Gray et al., 2011)
   1379..1399    +  misc_feature   MCS (fragment): multiple cloning site
   1409..1483    +  CDS            CD59 (fragment): CD59_HUMAN - Also known as MIC11, MIN1, MIN2, MIN3, MSK21. Experimental evidence at protein level: Swiss-Prot protein existence level 1. The soluble form from urine retains its specific complement binding activity, but exhibits greatly reduced ability to inhibit MAC assembly on cell membranes. From Homo sapiens (Human).
   2075..2794    +  CDS            cEGFP: cEGFP is a basic (constitutively fluorescent) green fluorescent protein published in 2008, derived from Aequorea victoria.
   3311..3403    +  CDS            CD59 (fragment): CD59_HUMAN - Also known as MIC11, MIN1, MIN2, MIN3, MSK21. Experimental evidence at protein level: Swiss-Prot protein existence level 1. The soluble form from urine retains its specific complement binding activity, but exhibits greatly reduced ability to inhibit MAC assembly on cell membranes. From Homo sapiens (Human).
   3407..3442    +  misc_feature   MCS (fragment): pUC18/19 multiple cloning site
   3449..4037    +  misc_feature   WPRE: woodchuck hepatitis virus posttranscriptional regulatory element
   4080..4201    -  polyA_signal   SV40 poly(A) signal: SV40 polyadenylation signal
   4224..4292    -  CDS            large T antigen (fragment): large T antigen from SV40 (simian virus 40)
   4398..4432    -  repeat_region  AAV2 ITR (fragment): inverted terminal repeat of adeno-associated virus serotype 2 inverted
   4443..4470    -  repeat_region  AAV2 ITR (fragment): inverted terminal repeat of adeno-associated virus serotype 2 inverted
   4468..4524    -  CDS            lacI (fragment): lac repressor; lacI; The lac repressor binds to the lac operator to inhibit transcription in E. coli. This inhibition can be relieved by adding lactose or isopropyl-β-D-thiogalactopyranoside (IPTG).
   4707..5295    -  rep_origin     ori: high-copy-number ColE1/pMB1/pBR322/pUC origin of replication
   5466..6326    -  CDS            AmpR: β-lactamase; bla; confers resistance to ampicillin, carbenicillin, and related antibiotics
   6327..6431    -  promoter       AmpR promoter: bla
>Addgene plasmid #168789 | pAAV-CAG-eLACCO1.1 | addgene full sequence | sequence record 331500 | Addgene NGS Result
AAATTGTAAGCGTTAATATTTTGTTAAAATTCGCGTTAAATTTTTGTTAAATCAGCTCATTTTTTAACCA
ATAGGCCGAAATCGGCAAAATCCCTTATAAATCAAAAGAATAGACCGAGATAGGGT
[37 nt withheld, positions 127-163]
AAAGAACGTGGACTCCAACGTCAAAGG
[49 nt withheld, positions 191-239]
T
[91 nt withheld, positions 241-331]
G
[124 nt withheld, positions 333-456]
CCCATTCGCCATTCAGGCTGCGCAACTGTTGGGAAGGGCGATCGGTGCGGGCCTCTTCGCTATTACGCCA
GCTGCGCGCTCGCTCGCTCACTGAGGCCGCCCGGGCAAAGCCCGGGCGTCGGGCGACCTTTGGTCGCCCG
GCCTCAGTGAGCGAGCGAGCGCGCAGAGAGGGAGTGGCCAACTCCATCACTAGGGGTTCCTTGTAGTTAA
TGATTAACCCGCCATGCTACTTATCTACGTAGCCATGCTCTAGGAAGAGTACCATTGACGTCAATAATGA
CGTATGTTCCCATAGTAACGCCAATAGGGACTTTCCATTGACGTCAATGGGTGGAGTATTTACGGTAAAC
TGCCCACTTGGCAGTACATCAAGTGTATCATATGCCAAGTACGCCCCCTATTGACGTCAATGACGGTAAA
TGGCCCGCCTGGCATTATGCCCAGTACATGACCTTATGGGACTTTCCTACTTGGCAGTACATCTACGTAT
TAGTCATCGCTATTACCATGGTCGAGGTGAGCCCCACGTTCTGCTTCACTCTCCCCATCTCCCCCCCCTC
CCCACCCCCAATTTTGTATTTATTTATTTTTTAATTATTTTGTGCAGCGATGGGGGCGGGGGGGGGGGGG
GGGCGCGCGCCAGGCGGGGCGGGGCGGGGCGAGGGGCGGGGCGGGGCGAGGCGGAGAGGTGCGGCGGCAG
CCAATCAGAGCGGCGCGCTCCGAAAGTTTCCTTTTATGGCGAGGCGGCGGCGGCGGCGGCCCTATAAAAA
GCGAAGCGCGCGGCGGGCGGGAGTCGCTGCGCGCTGCCTTCGCCCCGTGCCCCGCTCCGCCGCCGCCTCG
CGCCGCCCGCCCCGGCTCTGACTGACCGCGTTACTCCCACAGGTGAGCGGGCGGGACGGCCCTTCTCCTC
CGGGCTGTAATTAGCGCTACCGGACTCAGATCTGATATCACCATGGGAATCCAAGGAGGGTCTGTCCTGT
TCGGGCTGCTGCTCGTCCTGGCTGTCTTCTGCCATTCAGGTCATAGCAGATCTATGTTCTCTCCCTTGGC
AGTGGCCCAGGCTCGACGCTATAGGTGGAGGATTCAAACCGCGTGGGATGCTGGAACAGTAGGCTACAGT
CTGTTCCAAAAGTTTACGGAGCGGGTAAAGGAACTGACGGATGGACAGCTTGAGGTCCAGCCTTTTCCAG
CGGGTGCAGTCGTAGGCACGTTTGATATGTTCGACGCGGTCAAGACTGGAGTTTTGGACGGAATGAATCC
TTTCACGCTGTTTTGGGCAGGGAGGATGCCGGTTACAGCTTTCCTCTCCAGCTACGCCCTCGGGTTGGAC
CGACCTGACCAGTGGGAAACATGGTTTTACTCCCTGGGTGGCCTCGACAACGCCCGACGAGCCTTTGCCG
AGCAAGGCCTCTTCTACGTGGGACCAGTTCAGCACGACCTCAATACAATTCATTCAAGGAAGCCGATCCG
GAGATTTGAGGACTTCAAAGGTGTCAAGCTCCGAGTGCCGGGCGGCATGATTGCGGAAGTTTTTGCGGCC
GCAGGAGCTTCCACCGTCCTCTTGCCTGGGGGGGAGGTCTACCCCGCTCTGGAAAGAGGGGTAATAGATT
GGAGCCACAACGTCTATATCATGGCCGACAAGCAGAGGAACGGCATCAAGGCGAACTTCGAGATCCGCCA
CAACATCGAGGACGGCGGCGTGCAGCTCGCCTACCACTACCAGCAGAACACCCCCATCGGCGACGGCCCC
GTGCTGCTGCCCGACAACCACTACCTGAGCACCCAGACCAAACTTTCGAAAGACCCCAACGAGAAGCGCG
ATCACATGGTCCTGCTGGAGTTCGTGACCGCCGCCGGGATCACTCTCGGCATGGACGAGCTGTACAAGGG
CGGTACCGGAGGGAGAATGGTGAGCAAGGGCGAGGAGCTGTTCACCGGGGTGGTGCCCATCCTGGTCGAG
CTGGACGGCGACGTAAACGGCCACAAGTTCAGCGTGTCCGGCGAGGGTGAGGGCGATGCCACCTCCGGCA
AGCTGACCCTGAAGTTCATCTGCACCACCGGCAAGCTGCCCGTGCCCTGGCCCACCCTCGTGACCACCCT
GACCTACGGCGTGCAGTGCTTCAGCCGCTACCCCGACCACATGAAGCAGCACGACTTCTTCAAGTCGGCC
ATGCCCGAAGGCTACATCCAGGAGCGCACCATCTTCTTCAAGGACGACGGCAACTACAAGACCCGCGCCG
AGGTGAAGTTCGAGGGCGACACCCTGGTGAACCGCATCGAGCTGAAGGGCATCGACTTCAAGGAGGACGG
CAACATCCTGGGGCATAAGCTGGAGTACAGCTTTAACGATGGTGGTGCGGCTGATTTTGTTGGGCCTGCA
GTAAACTATAACTTGGGGTTCCATCAGGTGGCAAAGTACATCATAATGGGGCCTCCAGAGACGCCTGCCA
TTCATCAACCTGTAGACCTCATGGACTTCACCATAAACCTTAATCGGTGGCGCAGCCTTCCAAAGCCTCT
GCAAGAAAGATTCATCGCGGCGGTTCACGAGTACTCTTGGATTCACTACGCAGGCATTCAGAAGGCTAAT
TTGGAGGCGTGGCCGAAATATCGGCAGGCAGGTGTTGAGGTCATCCGGCTGAGCAACGAGGATGTTAGAA
AATTCAGGCGACTCGCTATTCCCATTTGGTTTAAGTGGGCTAAGATGGATAAATACTCACGAGAGGCATT
CGCGTCCCAACTGGAGTATATGAAAGGTATAGGTTACGTTACGGACGAGGAATTGAAGGGCTTGAGCCTG
GGCTCCACCTCCGGCTCCGGCAAGCCCGGCTCCGGCGAGGGCTCCACCAAGGGCGAATTCCTTGAAAATG
GTGGGACATCCTTATCAGAGAAAACAGTTCTTCTGCTGGTGACTCCATTTCTGGCAGCAGCCTGGAGCCT
TCATCCCTAAGGATCCTCTAGAGTCGACCTGCAGGCATGCAAGCTTATCGATAATCAACCTCTGGATTAC
AAAATTTGTGAAAGATTGACTGGTATTCTTAACTATGTTGCTCCTTTTACGCTATGTGGATACGCTGCTT
TAATGCCTTTGTATCATGCTATTGCTTCCCGTATGGCTTTCATTTTCTCCTCCTTGTATAAATCCTGGTT
GCTGTCTCTTTATGAGGAGTTGTGGCCCGTTGTCAGGCAACGTGGCGTGGTGTGCACTGTGTTTGCTGAC
GCAACCCCCACTGGTTGGGGCATTGCCACCACCTGTCAGCTCCTTTCCGGGACTTTCGCTTTCCCCCTCC
CTATTGCCACGGCGGAACTCATCGCCGCCTGCCTTGCCCGCTGCTGGACAGGGGCTCGGCTGTTGGGCAC
TGACAATTCCGTGGTGTTGTCGGGGAAATCATCGTCCTTTCCTTGGCTGCTCGCCTGTGTTGCCACCTGG
ATTCTGCGCGGGACGTCCTTCTGCTACGTCCCTTCGGCCCTCAATCCAGCGGACCTTCCTTCCCGCGGCC
TGCTGCCGGCTCTGCGGCCTCTTCCGCGTCTTCGCCTTCGCCCTCAGACGAGTCGGATCTCCCTTTGGGC
CGCCTCCCCGCATCGATACCGTCGACCCGGGCGGCCGCTTCGAGCAGACATGATAAGATACATTGATGAG
TTTGGACAAACCACAACTAGAATGCAGTGAAAAAAATGCTTTATTTGTGAAATTTGTGATGCTATTGCTT
TATTTGTAACCATTATAAGCTGCAATAAACAAGTTAACAACAACAATTGCATTCATTTTATGTTTCAGGT
TCAGGGGGAGATGTGGGAGGTTTTTTAAAGCAAGTAAAACCTCTACAAATGTGGTAAAATCGATAAGGAT
CTTCCTAGAGCATGGCTACGTAGATAAGTAGCATGGCGGGTTAATCATTAACTACAAGGAACCCCTAGTG
ATGGAGTTGGCCACTCCCTCTCTGCGCGCTCGCTCGCTCACTGAGGACGCCCGGGCTTTGCCCGGGCGGC
CTCAGTGAGCGAGCGAGCGCGCAGCTGCATTAATGAATCGGCCAACGCGCGGGGAGAGGCGGTTTGCGTA
TTGGGCGCTCTTCCGCTTCCTCGCTCACTGACTCGCTGCGCTCGGTCGTTCGGCTGCGGCGAGCGGTATC
AGCTCACTCAAAGGCGGTAATACGGTTATCCACAGAATCAGGGGATAACGCAGGAAAGAACATGTGAGCA
AAAGGCCAGCAAAAGGCCAGGAACCGTAAAAAGGCCGCGTTGCTGGCGTTTTTCCATAGGCTCCGCCCCC
CTGACGAGCATCACAAAAATCGACGCTCAAGTCAGAGGTGGCGAAACCCGACAGGACTATAAAGATACCA
GGCGTTTCCCCCTGGAAGCTCCCTCGTGCGCTCTCCTGTTCCGACCCTGCCGCTTACCGGATACCTGTCC
GCCTTTCTCCCTTCGGGAAGCGTGGCGCTTTCTCATAGCTCACGCTGTAGGTATCTCAGTTCGGTGTAGG
TCGTTCGCTCCAAGCTGGGCTGTGTGCACGAACCCCCCGTTCAGCCCGACCGCTGCGCCTTATCCGGTAA
CTATCGTCTTGAGTCCAACCCGGTAAGACACGACTTATCGCCACTGGCAGCAGCCACTGGTAACAGGATT
AGCAGAGCGAGGTATGTAGGCGGTGCTACAGAGTTCTTGAAGTGGTGGCCTAACTACGGCTACACTAGAA
GAACAGTATTTGGTATCTGCGCTCTGCTGAAGCCAGTTACCTTCGGAAAAAGAGTTGGTAGCTCTTGATC
CGGCAAACAAACCACCGCTGGTAGCGGTGGTTTTTTTGTTTGCAAGCAGCAGATTACGCGCAGAAAAAAA
GGATCTCAAGAAGATCCTTTGATCTTTTCTACGGGGTCTGACGCTCAGTGGAACGAAAACTCACGTTAAG
GGATTTTGGTCATGAGATTATCAAAAAGGATCTTCACCTAGATCCTTTTAAATTAAAAATGAAGTTTTAA
ATCAATCTAAAGTATATATGAGTAAACTTGGTCTGACAGTTACCAATGCTTAATCAGTGAGGCACCTATC
TCAGCGATCTGTCTATTTCGTTCATCCATAGTTGCCTGACTCCCCGTCGTGTAGATAACTACGATACGGG
AGGGCTTACCATCTGGCCCCAGTGCTGCAATGATACCGCGAGACCCACGCTCACCGGCTCCAGATTTATC
AGCAATAAACCAGCCAGCCGGAAGGGCCGAGCGCAGAAGTGGTCCTGCAACTTTATCCGCCTCCATCCAG
TCTATTAATTGTTGCCGGGAAGCTAGAGTAAGTAGTTCGCCAGTTAATAGTTTGCGCAACGTTGTTGCCA
TTGCTACAGGCATCGTGGTGTCACGCTCGTCGTTTGGTATGGCTTCATTCAGCTCCGGTTCCCAACGATC
AAGGCGAGTTACATGATCCCCCATGTTGTGCAAAAAAGCGGTTAGCTCCTTCGGTCCTCCGATCGTTGTC
AGAAGTAAGTTGGCCGCAGTGTTATCACTCATGGTTATGGCAGCACTGCATAATTCTCTTACTGTCATGC
CATCCGTAAGATGCTTTTCTGTGACTGGTGAGTACTCAACCAAGTCATTCTGAGAATAGTGTATGCGGCG
ACCGAGTTGCTCTTGCCCGGCGTCAATACGGGATAATACCGCGCCACATAGCAGAACTTTAAAAGTGCTC
ATCATTGGAAAACGTTCTTCGGGGCGAAAACTCTCAAGGATCTTACCGCTGTTGAGATCCAGTTCGATGT
AACCCACTCGTGCACCCAACTGATCTTCAGCATCTTTTACTTTCACCAGCGTTTCTGGGTGAGCAAAAAC
AGGAAGGCAAAATGCCGCAAAAAAGGGAATAAGGGCGACACGGAAATGTTGAATACTCATACTCTTCCTT
TTTCAATATTATTGAAGCATTTATCAGGGTTATTGTCTCATGAGCGGATACATATTTGAATGTATTTAGA
AAAATAAACAAATAGGGGTTCCGCGCACATTTCCCCGAAAAGTGCCACCT
